>Addgene plasmid #12668 | pET21a(+)-PA PdxB | depositor full sequence | sequence record 7395 | Author sequence
ATCCGGATATAGTTCCTCCTTTCAGCAAAAAACCCCTCAAGACCCGTTTAGAGGCCCCAAGGGGTTATGC
TAGTTATTGCTCAGCGGTGGCAGCAGCCAACTCAGCTTCCTTTCGGGCTTTGTTAGCAGCCGGATCTCAG
TGGTGGTGGTGGTGGTGCTCGAGCTAGACCAACTGCGCCCCCAGCGCCCGCACCACCCGCTGCAACTCCG
CCTGTCCACCGGTGGCGACGCGCAGGCCGGTGATCTCGCGGCGCGGCGGGTAGTGTTTGCGCAGGGCGTC
GAAGGCGGCGCGGCGGGTGGCGCTGTCGCCGGTCAGGCTGCGGCGGAAGGCGGCGTCGTCGCTGCGCGGG
TCGTACACCGCGCGGCACAGCGTGGCCAGCGCCCAGGCCGGGTCGCAGCCGGGGTTGAGTTGCAGGCCGG
CGAGCCAGGTTTCCGGCAGCACGTCTTGCAGGCTCACGCGTTCGGCGATGCCGCGCCAGGCGCAGTAGGC
CTGGTAGATCTGTGCGGTGCCGCGCAGCTTGCCTTCCAGGCTGTAGCCGGCGATGTGCGGCGTGGCGATC
AGGCAGCGCGCGGCCAGTTCGGGGTCGGCCTGCGGTTCGCCTTCCCAGACGTCCAGCGCCACTTCCAGGT
CGGCGCCGCCTTCGAGCAGGCGGCGCAGGGCCTGGTTGTCGACCACCGCGCCACGGCTGGCGTTGACCAG
CCAGGTGCCGGGACGCAGGGCGGCCAGGCGGGGCTCATCCAGCAGGTGGCGGGTCGGGTGTTCGCCGTCG
CGGTTCAGCGGAGTGTGCAGGCTGATCACGTCGGCCTCGGCCAGCAGCCGTTCCAGCGAGACGAATTCGC
CGTCCGGCTCGCGTGCCTGGCGCGGCGGATCGCAGACCAGCACTTTCCAGCCCAGCCCGCGCAGCACCTC
CACCAGCCGCCCGCCGACCTGCCCGGCGCCGACCACCCCATAGGTGCGTTCGGCCAGGTCGGCGCCGCGC
ACCTCGGCCATCGCCAGCAGGCAGCCGAGCACGTAGTCCACCACCCCGCGGGCGTTGCAGCCGGGTGCGC
TGGACCAGGCGATGCCGGCCTCGGCGAAGTAGTCGAGGTCGAGGTGGTCGGTGCCGATGGTGCAGGTGCC
GACGAAGCGCACCGGCGAGCCGGCCAGCGCCGCGCGGCTGACCTCGGTGACCGAGCGCACCAGCAGCACG
TCGACCTCGGCCAGCGCCGCGCGGTCGATGGCGCGCCCGGGCAAGCGGCGAATGGAGCCCTGGTCGGCGA
AGAAGGCGTCGACCACGGGAATGTTTTCATCGGCGAGAATACGCATATGTATATCTCCTTCTTAAAGTTA
AACAAAATTATTTCTAGAGGGGAATTGTTATCCGCTCACAATTCCCCTATAGTGAGTCGTATTAATTTCG
CGGGATCGAGATCTCGATCCTCTACGCCGGACGCATCGTGGCCGGCATCACCGGCGCCACAGGTGCGGTT
GCTGGCGCCTATATCGCCGACATCACCGATGGGGAAGATCGGGCTCGCCACTTCGGGCTCATGAGCGCTT
GTTTCGGCGTGGGTATGGTGGCAGGCCCCGTGGCCGGGGGACTGTTGGGCGCCATCTCCTTGCATGCACC
ATTCCTTGCGGCGGCGGTGCTCAACGGCCTCAACCTACTACTGGGCTGCTTCCTAATGCAGGAGTCGCAT
AAGGGAGAGCGTCGAGATCCCGGACACCATCGAATGGCGCAAAACCTTTCGCGGTATGGCATGATAGCGC
CCGGAAGAGAGTCAATTCAGGGTGGTGAATGTGAAACCAGTAACGTTATACGATGTCGCAGAGTATGCCG
GTGTCTCTTATCAGACCGTTTCCCGCGTGGTGAACCAGGCCAGCCACGTTTCTGCGAAAACGCGGGAAAA
AGTGGAAGCGGCGATGGCGGAGCTGAATTACATTCCCAACCGCGTGGCACAACAACTGGCGGGCAAACAG
TCGTTGCTGATTGGCGTTGCCACCTCCAGTCTGGCCCTGCACGCGCCGTCGCAAATTGTCGCGGCGATTA
AATCTCGCGCCGATCAACTGGGTGCCAGCGTGGTGGTGTCGATGGTAGAACGAAGCGGCGTCGAAGCCTG
TAAAGCGGCGGTGCACAATCTTCTCGCGCAACGCGTCAGTGGGCTGATCATTAACTATCCGCTGGATGAC
CAGGATGCCATTGCTGTGGAAGCTGCCTGCACTAATGTTCCGGCGTTATTTCTTGATGTCTCTGACCAGA
CACCCATCAACAGTATTATTTTCTCCCATGAAGACGGTACGCGACTGGGCGTGGAGCATCTGGTCGCATT
GGGTCACCAGCAAATCGCGCTGTTAGCGGGCCCATTAAGTTCTGTCTCGGCGCGTCTGCGTCTGGCTGGC
TGGCATAAATATCTCACTCGCAATCAAATTCAGCCGATAGCGGAACGGGAAGGCGACTGGAGTGCCATGT
CCGGTTTTCAACAAACCATGCAAATGCTGAATGAGGGCATCGTTCCCACTGCGATGCTGGTTGCCAACGA
TCAGATGGCGCTGGGCGCAATGCGCGCCATTACCGAGTCCGGGCTGCGCGTTGGTGCGGATATCTCGGTA
GTGGGATACGACGATACCGAAGACAGCTCATGTTATATCCCGCCGTTAACCACCATCAAACAGGATTTTC
GCCTGCTGGGGCAAACCAGCGTGGACCGCTTGCTGCAACTCTCTCAGGGCCAGGCGGTGAAGGGCAATCA
GCTGTTGCCCGTCTCACTGGTGAAAAGAAAAACCACCCTGGCGCCCAATACGCAAACCGCCTCTCCCCGC
GCGTTGGCCGATTCATTAATGCAGCTGGCACGACAGGTTTCCCGACTGGAAAGCGGGCAGTGAGCGCAAC
GCAATTAATGTAAGTTAGCTCACTCATTAGGCACCGGGATCTCGACCGATGCCCTTGAGAGCCTTCAACC
CAGTCAGCTCCTTCCGGTGGGCGCGGGGCATGACTATCGTCGCCGCACTTATGACTGTCTTCTTTATCAT
GCAACTCGTAGGACAGGTGCCGGCAGCGCTCTGGGTCATTTTCGGCGAGGACCGCTTTCGCTGGAGCGCG
ACGATGATCGGCCTGTCGCTTGCGGTATTCGGAATCTTGCACGCCCTCGCTCAAGCCTTCGTCACTGGTC
CCGCCACCAAACGTTTCGGCGAGAAGCAGGCCATTATCGCCGGCATGGCGGCCCCACGGGTGCGCATGAT
CGTGCTCCTGTCGTTGAGGACCCGGCTAGGCTGGCGGGGTTGCCTTACTGGTTAGCAGAATGAATCACCG
ATACGCGAGCGAACGTGAAGCGACTGCTGCTGCAAAACGTCTGCGACCTGAGCAACAACATGAATGGTCT
TCGGTTTCCGTGTTTCGTAAAGTCTGGAAACGCGGAAGTCAGCGCCCTGCACCATTATGTTCCGGATCTG
CATCGCAGGATGCTGCTGGCTACCCTGTGGAACACCTACATCTGTATTAACGAAGCGCTGGCATTGACCC
TGAGTGATTTTTCTCTGGTCCCGCCGCATCCATACCGCCAGTTGTTTACCCTCACAACGTTCCAGTAACC
GGGCATGTTCATCATCAGTAACCCGTATCGTGAGCATCCTCTCTCGTTTCATCGGTATCATTACCCCCAT
GAACAGAAATCCCCCTTACACGGAGGCATCAGTGACCAAACAGGAAAAAACCGCCCTTAACATGGCCCGC
TTTATCAGAAGCCAGACATTAACGCTTCTGGAGAAACTCAACGAGCTGGACGCGGATGAACAGGCAGACA
TCTGTGAATCGCTTCACGACCACGCTGATGAGCTTTACCGCAGCTGCCTCGCGCGTTTCGGTGATGACGG
TGAAAACCTCTGACACATGCAGCTCCCGGAGACGGTCACAGCTTGTCTGTAAGCGGATGCCGGGAGCAGA
CAAGCCCGTCAGGGCGCGTCAGCGGGTGTTGGCGGGTGTCGGGGCGCAGCCATGACCCAGTCACGTAGCG
ATAGCGGAGTGTATACTGGCTTAACTATGCGGCATCAGAGCAGATTGTACTGAGAGTGCACCATATATGC
GGTGTGAAATACCGCACAGATGCGTAAGGAGAAAATACCGCATCAGGCGCTCTTCCGCTTCCTCGCTCAC
TGACTCGCTGCGCTCGGTCGTTCGGCTGCGGCGAGCGGTATCAGCTCACTCAAAGGCGGTAATACGGTTA
TCCACAGAATCAGGGGATAACGCAGGAAAGAACATGTGAGCAAAAGGCCAGCAAAAGGCCAGGAACCGTA
AAAAGGCCGCGTTGCTGGCGTTTTTCCATAGGCTCCGCCCCCCTGACGAGCATCACAAAAATCGACGCTC
AAGTCAGAGGTGGCGAAACCCGACAGGACTATAAAGATACCAGGCGTTTCCCCCTGGAAGCTCCCTCGTG
CGCTCTCCTGTTCCGACCCTGCCGCTTACCGGATACCTGTCCGCCTTTCTCCCTTCGGGAAGCGTGGCGC
TTTCTCATAGCTCACGCTGTAGGTATCTCAGTTCGGTGTAGGTCGTTCGCTCCAAGCTGGGCTGTGTGCA
CGAACCCCCCGTTCAGCCCGACCGCTGCGCCTTATCCGGTAACTATCGTCTTGAGTCCAACCCGGTAAGA
CACGACTTATCGCCACTGGCAGCAGCCACTGGTAACAGGATTAGCAGAGCGAGGTATGTAGGCGGTGCTA
CAGAGTTCTTGAAGTGGTGGCCTAACTACGGCTACACTAGAAGGACAGTATTTGGTATCTGCGCTCTGCT
GAAGCCAGTTACCTTCGGAAAAAGAGTTGGTAGCTCTTGATCCGGCAAACAAACCACCGCTGGTAGCGGT
GGTTTTTTTGTTTGCAAGCAGCAGATTACGCGCAGAAAAAAAGGATCTCAAGAAGATCCTTTGATCTTTT
CTACGGGGTCTGACGCTCAGTGGAACGAAAACTCACGTTAAGGGATTTTGGTCATGAGATTATCAAAAAG
GATCTTCACCTAGATCCTTTTAAATTAAAAATGAAGTTTTAAATCAATCTAAAGTATATATGAGTAAACT
TGGTCTGACAGTTACCAATGCTTAATCAGTGAGGCACCTATCTCAGCGATCTGTCTATTTCGTTCATCCA
TAGTTGCCTGACTCCCCGTCGTGTAGATAACTACGATACGGGAGGGCTTACCATCTGGCCCCAGTGCTGC
AATGATACCGCGAGACCCACGCTCACCGGCTCCAGATTTATCAGCAATAAACCAGCCAGCCGGAAGGGCC
GAGCGCAGAAGTGGTCCTGCAACTTTATCCGCCTCCATCCAGTCTATTAATTGTTGCCGGGAAGCTAGAG
TAAGTAGTTCGCCAGTTAATAGTTTGCGCAACGTTGTTGCCATTGCTGCAGGCATCGTGGTGTCACGCTC
GTCGTTTGGTATGGCTTCATTCAGCTCCGGTTCCCAACGATCAAGGCGAGTTACATGATCCCCCATGTTG
TGCAAAAAAGCGGTTAGCTCCTTCGGTCCTCCGATCGTTGTCAGAAGTAAGTTGGCCGCAGTGTTATCAC
TCATGGTTATGGCAGCACTGCATAATTCTCTTACTGTCATGCCATCCGTAAGATGCTTTTCTGTGACTGG
TGAGTACTCAACCAAGTCATTCTGAGAATAGTGTATGCGGCGACCGAGTTGCTCTTGCCCGGCGTCAATA
CGGGATAATACCGCGCCACATAGCAGAACTTTAAAAGTGCTCATCATTGGAAAACGTTCTTCGGGGCGAA
AACTCTCAAGGATCTTACCGCTGTTGAGATCCAGTTCGATGTAACCCACTCGTGCACCCAACTGATCTTC
AGCATCTTTTACTTTCACCAGCGTTTCTGGGTGAGCAAAAACAGGAAGGCAAAATGCCGCAAAAAAGGGA
ATAAGGGCGACACGGAAATGTTGAATACTCATACTCTTCCTTTTTCAATATTATTGAAGCATTTATCAGG
GTTATTGTCTCATGAGCGGATACATATTTGAATGTATTTAGAAAAATAAACAAATAGGGGTTCCGCGCAC
ATTTCCCCGAAAAGTGCCACCTGAAATTGTAAACGTTAATATTTTGTTAAAATTCGCGTTAAATTTTTGT
TAAATCAGCTCATTTTTTAACCAATAGGCCGAAATCGGCAAAATCCCTTATAAATCAAAAGAATAGACCG
AGATAGGGT
[37 nt withheld, positions 6170-6206]
AAAGAACGTGGACTCCAACGTCAAAGG
[49 nt withheld, positions 6234-6282]
T
[91 nt withheld, positions 6284-6374]
G
[124 nt withheld, positions 6376-6499]
CCCATTCGCCA
Features (pLannotate 1.2.2; 19 found; start..end, strand, type, name):
     26..73      -  terminator     T7 terminator: transcription terminator for bacteriophage T7 RNA polymerase
     81..130     -  CDS            SET1 (fragment): solubility-enhancement tag derived from T7 phage gene 10B
    140..157     -  CDS            9xHis (fragment): 9xHis affinity tag
    167..1306    -  CDS            pdxB: PDXB_PSEAE - Experimental evidence at protein level: Swiss-Prot protein existence level 1. Catalyzes the oxidation of erythronate-4-phosphate to 3- hydroxy-2-oxo-4-phosphonooxybutanoate. From Pseudomonas aeruginosa (strain ATCC 15692 / DSM 22644 / CIP 104116 / JCM 14847 / LMG 12228 / 1C / PRS 101 / PAO1).
   1314..1336    -  RBS            RBS: efficient ribosome binding site from bacteriophage T7 gene 10 (Olins and Rangwala, 1989)
   1351..1375    -  protein_bind   lac operator: The lac repressor binds to the lac operator to inhibit transcription in E. coli. This inhibition can be relieved by adding lactose or isopropyl-β-D-thiogalactopyranoside (IPTG). lac repressor encoded by lacI
   1376..1394    -  promoter       T7 promoter: promoter for bacteriophage T7 RNA polymerase
   1416..1695    +  CDS            TcR (fragment): tetracycline efflux protein; tet; confers resistance to tetracycline
   1703..1780    +  promoter       lacI promoter: lacI
   1781..2863    +  CDS            lacI: lac repressor; lacI; The lac repressor binds to the lac operator to inhibit transcription in E. coli. This inhibition can be relieved by adding lactose or isopropyl-β-D-thiogalactopyranoside (IPTG).
   2876..2897    +  protein_bind   CAP binding site: CAP binding activates transcription in the presence of cAMP. E. coli catabolite activator protein
   2912..3203    +  CDS            TcR (fragment): tetracycline efflux protein; tet; confers resistance to tetracycline
   3275..3655    -  CDS            YPB1_ECOLX: Protein predicted: Swiss-Prot protein existence level 4. From Escherichia coli.
   3672..3863    +  CDS            rop: Rop protein, which maintains plasmids at low copy number; rop
   3965..4107    +  misc_feature   bom: basis of mobility region from pBR322
   4293..4881    -  rep_origin     ori: high-copy-number ColE1/pMB1/pBR322/pUC origin of replication
   5052..5912    -  CDS            AmpR: β-lactamase; bla; confers resistance to ampicillin, carbenicillin, and related antibiotics
   5913..6017    -  promoter       AmpR promoter: bla
   6044..6499    -  rep_origin     f1 ori (sequence partly withheld): f1 bacteriophage origin of replication; arrow indicates direction of (+) strand synthesis
