[The description below was written by a language model from this plasmid's Addgene catalogue record and pLannotate feature annotations shown in this document.]
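Description:
pET21a(+)-PA PdxB is a bacterial expression plasmid built on the Novagen pET21a(+) backbone for producing Pseudomonas aeruginosa erythronate-4-phosphate dehydrogenase (PdxB) in E. coli. The pdxB coding sequence, about 1.1 kb and matching the strain PAO1 protein, was inserted between the NdeI and XhoI sites, both of which are retained. This places it in frame with the vector's C-terminal histidine tag (annotated as a six-codon stretch) for metal-affinity purification. PdxB catalyses the oxidation of erythronate-4-phosphate to 3-hydroxy-2-oxo-4-phosphonooxybutanoate.

Expression is driven by a T7 promoter followed directly by a lac operator, with the efficient ribosome binding site from phage T7 gene 10 upstream of the start codon and a T7 terminator downstream of the tag. The plasmid also carries lacI under its own promoter, so the repressor holds the cassette off until IPTG or lactose is added. Transcription requires a host that supplies T7 RNA polymerase, whereas the recorded propagation strain, DH5alpha, serves for cloning and maintenance only.

The plasmid replicates from a pBR322-type ColE1 origin accompanied by rop and the bom region, consistent with the low copy number listed. Selection is by ampicillin through the β-lactamase gene, and an f1 origin permits single-stranded DNA production. The short tetracycline-resistance fragments, the gene 10B–derived "SET1" fragment and the predicted E. coli ORF in the annotation appear to be backbone remnants or partial matches rather than functional elements. According to the associated publication, the construct was used to overexpress the enzyme for crystallization and preliminary X-ray crystallographic analysis.
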