Addgene plasmid #12668: pET21a(+)-PA PdxB
Depositing lab: SeWon Suh. Depositing organization: Seoul National University. Publication: Overexpression, crystallization and preliminary X-ray crystallographic analysis of erythronate-4-phosphate dehydrogenase from Pseudomonas aeruginosa. Ha JY, Lee JH, Kim KH, Kim DJ, Lee HH, Kim HK, Yoon HJ, Suh SW. Acta Crystallograph Sect F Struct Biol Cryst Commun. 2006 Feb 1. 62(Pt 2):139-41. 10.1107/S1744309106000649 PubMed 16511285.
Backbone
  Vector backbone: pET21a(+)
  Backbone manufacturer: Novagen
  Backbone size w/o insert (bp): 5443
  Vector type: Bacterial Expression
Growth in bacteria
  Bacterial resistance: Ampicillin, 100 μg/mL
  Growth temperature: 37°C
  Growth strain: DH5alpha
  Copy number: Low Copy
Gene/Insert
  Gene/Insert name: Erythronate-4-phosphate dehydrogenase (alt name: pdxB)
  Insert size (bp): 1143
  GenBank ID: AE004091
  Tag / fusion protein: His (C terminal on insert)
  Cloning method: Restriction Enzyme; 5′ cloning site NdeI (not destroyed); 3′ cloning site XhoI (not destroyed)
  Sequencing primers: 5′ T7; 3′ T7
Terms and licenses: Academic/Nonprofit Terms; Industry Terms: Not Available to Industry
How to cite: pET21a(+)-PA PdxB was a gift from SeWon Suh (Addgene plasmid # 12668 ; http://n2t.net/addgene:12668 ; RRID:Addgene_12668)
